>Addgene plasmid #16479 | pCEP4 p27 | addgene partial sequence | sequence record 23215 | 16479 with EBV-rev
CTTCTGAGGCCAGGCTTCTTGGGCGTCTGCTCCACAGAACCGGCATTTGGGGAACCGTCTGAAACATTTT
CTTCTGTTCTGTTGGCTCTTTTGTTTTGAGTAGAAGAATCGTCGGTTGCAGGTCGCTTCCTTATTCCTGC
GCATTGCTCCGCTAACCCCGTCTGGCTGTCCGACGGATCAGTCTTTGGGTCCACCAAATGCGTGTCCTCA
GAGTTAGCCGGAGCCCCAATTAAAGGCGCCGCCGGGCGGCTCCCGCTGCCATCCTGGCTCTCCTGCGCCG
GCACCTTGCAGGCACCTTTGGGGGGCCGCGGGGGTCTGTAGTAGAACTCGGGCAAGCTGCCCTTCTCCAC
CTCTTGCCACTCGTACTTGCCCTCTAGGGGTTTGTGATTCTGAAAATCGAAATTCCACTTGCGCTGGCTC
GCCTCTTCCATGTCTCTGCAGTGCTTCTCCAAGTCCCGGGTTAACTCTTCGTGGTCCACCGGGCCGAAGA
GGTTCCTGCAGGCCGAGGGCTTGGGGTGCTCCGCCTGCCTGGCGTCCATCCGCTCCAGGCTAGGGCTCCC
GTTAGACACTCGCACGTTTGACATGGTG
