>Addgene plasmid #16479 | pCEP4 p27 | addgene partial sequence | sequence record 23216 | 16479 with SV40pA-R
AAGTTAACAACAACAATTGCATTCATTTTATGTTTCAGGTTCAGGGGGAGGTGTGGGAGGTTTTTTAAAG
CAAGTAAAACCTCTACAAATGTGGTATGGCTGATTATGATCCGGCTGCCTCGCGCGTTTCGGTGATGACG
GTGAAAACCTCTGACACATGCAGCTCCCGGAGACGGTCACAGCTTGTCTGTAAGCGGATGCCGGGAGCAG
ACAAGCCCGTCAGGGCGCGTCAGCGGGTGTTGGCGGGTGTCGGGGCGCAGCCATGAGGTCGACTCTAGAG
GATCGATCCCCGCCCCGGACGAACTAAACCTGACTACGACATCTCTGCCCCTTCTTCGCGGGGCAGTGCA
TGTAATCCCTTCAGTTGGTTGGTACAACTTGCCAACTGGGCCCTGTTCCACATGTGACACGGGGGGGGAC
CAAACACAAAGGGGTTCTCTGACTGTAATTGACATCCTTATAAATGGATGTGCACATTTGCCAACACTGA
GTGGCTTTCATCCTTGGAGCAGACTTTGCAGTCTGTGGACTGCAACACAACATTGCCTTTATGTGTAACT
CTTGG
