[The description below was written by a language model from this plasmid's Addgene catalogue record.]
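Description:
pCEP4 p27 is a mammalian expression plasmid carrying the human p27 coding region (CDKN1B, also known as KIP1 or p27Kip1) in the commercial pCEP4 backbone. The insert is about 750 bp and was placed by restriction cloning between HindIII at the 5′ end and BamHI at the 3′ end, with both sites retained, so the fragment can be excised or transferred. The backbone alone is listed at roughly 10.4 kb. In bacteria the plasmid is maintained at high copy number under ampicillin selection, and in mammalian cells transfectants are selected with hygromycin.

The record does not explicitly name the promoter, but the listed 5′ sequencing primer is a CMV forward primer, consistent with the CMV immediate-early promoter that drives expression in pCEP4. As generally known for this backbone, pCEP4 is an episomal vector that carries the Epstein-Barr virus oriP and EBNA-1 gene, allowing extrachromosomal replication and stable maintenance in primate cells. These elements are not itemised in the record, and no feature table is supplied to confirm them. No epitope tags, fusions or reporters are recorded, so the insert appears to be expressed as an untagged protein.

p27Kip1 is a cyclin-dependent kinase inhibitor that restrains G1-to-S progression. A construct of this kind is typically used for enforced p27 expression in human cells, for instance to study cell-cycle arrest or growth suppression. The associated publication concerns chromosomal mapping of the human p27Kip1 gene to 12p13 and its analysis in leukemias, though the record does not state the specific experimental role of this plasmid.
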