Addgene plasmid #16479: pCEP4 p27
Depositing lab: Bert Vogelstein. Depositing organization: Johns Hopkins University and School of Medicine. Publication: Assignment of the human p27Kip1 gene to 12p13 and its analysis in leukemias. Pietenpol JA, Bohlander SK, Sato Y, Papadopoulos N, Liu B, Friedman C, Trask BJ, Roberts JM, Kinzler KW, Rowley JD. Cancer Res. 1995 Mar 15. 55(6):1206-10. PubMed 7882309.
Backbone
  Vector backbone: pCEP4
  Backbone manufacturer: Invitrogen
  Backbone size w/o insert (bp): 10400
  Vector type: Mammalian Expression
  Selectable markers: Hygromycin
Growth in bacteria
  Bacterial resistance: Ampicillin, 100 μg/mL
  Growth temperature: 37°C
  Growth strain: DH10B
  Copy number: High Copy
Gene/Insert
  Gene/Insert name: p27
  Species: H. sapiens (human)
  Insert size (bp): 750
  Entrez Gene: CDKN1B (a.k.a. CDKN4, KIP1, MEN1B, MEN4, P27KIP1)
  Cloning method: Restriction Enzyme; 5′ cloning site HindIII (not destroyed); 3′ cloning site BamHI (not destroyed)
  Sequencing primers: 5′ CMV-F
Terms and licenses: Academic/Nonprofit Terms; Industry Terms: Not Available to Industry
How to cite: pCEP4 p27 was a gift from Bert Vogelstein (Addgene plasmid # 16479 ; http://n2t.net/addgene:16479 ; RRID:Addgene_16479)
